>Addgene plasmid #118720 | Desmoplakin II acceptor only control (F40-based no force control) | addgene full sequence | sequence record 230457 | Addgene NGS Result
TTTGAAAGACCCCACCCGTAGGTGGCAAGCTAGCTTAAGTAACGCCACTTTGCAAGGCATGGAAAAATAC
ATAACTGAGAATAGAAAAGTTCAGATCAAGGTCAGGAACAAAGAAACAGCTGAATACCAAACAGGATATC
TGTGGTAAGCGGTTCCTGCCCCGGCTCAGGGCCAAGAACAGATGAGACAGCTGAGTGATGGGCCAAACAG
GATATCTGTGGTAAGCAGTTCCTGCCCCGGCTCGGGGCCAAGAACAGATGGTCCCCAGATGCGGTCCAGC
CCTCAGCAGTTTCTAGTGAATCATCAGATGTTTCCAGGGTGCCCCAAGGACCTGAAAATGACCCTGTACC
TTATTTGAACTAACCAATCAGTTCGCTTCTCGCTTCTGTTCGCGCGCTTCCGCTCTCCGAGCTCAATAAA
AGAGCCCACAACCCCTCACTCGGCGCGCCAGTCTTCCGATAGACTGCGTCGCCCGGGTACCCGTATTCCC
AATAAAGCCTCTTGCTGTTTGCATCCGAATCGTGGTCTCGCTGTTCCTTGGGAGGGTCTCCTCTGAGTGA
TTGACTACCCACGACGGGGGTCTTTCATTTGGGGGCTCGTCCGGGATTTGGAGACCCCTGCCCAGGGACC
ACCGACCCACCACCGGGAGGTAAGCTGGCCAGCAACTTATCTGTGTCTGTCCGATTGTCTAGTGTCTATG
TTTGATGTTATGCGCCTGCGTCTGTACTAGTTAGCTAACTAGCTCTGTATCTGGCGGACCCGTGGTGGAA
CTGACGAGTTCTGAACACCCGGCCGCAACCCTGGGAGACGTCCCAGGGACTTTGGGGGCCGTTTTTGTGG
CCCGACCTGAGGAAGGGAGTCGATGTGGAATCCGACCCCGTCAGGATATGTGGTTCTGGTAGGAGACGAG
AACCTAAAACAGTTCCCGCCTCCGTCTGAATTTTTGCTTTCGGTTTGGAACCGAAGCCGCGCGTCTTGTC
TGCTGCAGCGCTGCAGCATCGTTCTGTGTTGTCTCTGTCTGACTGTGTTTCTGTATTTGTCTGAAAATTA
GGGCCAGACTGTTACCACTCCCTTAAGTTTGACCTTAGGTCACTGGAAAGATGTCGAGCGGATCGCTCAC
AACCAGTCGGTAGATGTCAAGAAGAGACGTTGGGTTACCTTCTGCTCTGCAGAATGGCCAACCTTTAACG
TCGGATGGCCGCGAGACGGCACCTTTAACCGAGACCTCATCACCCAGGTTAAGATCAAGGTCTTTTCACC
TGGCCCGCATGGACACCCAGACCAGGTCCCCTACATCGTGACCTGGGAAGCCTTGGCTTTTGACCCCCCT
CCCTGGGTCAAGCCCTTTGTACACCCTAAGCCTCCGCCTCCTCTTCCTCCATCCGCCCCGTCTCTCCCCC
TTGAACCTCCTCGTTCGACCCCGCCTCGATCCTCCCTTTATCCAGCCCTCACTCCTTCTCTAGGCGCCGG
AATGATCCCCCGGGCTGCAGGTCGGCCGCCACGACCGGTGCCGCCACCATCCCCTGACCCACGCCCCTGA
CCCCTCACAAGGAGACGACCTTCCATGACCGAGTACAAGCCCACGGTGCGCCTCGCCACCCGCGACGACG
TCCCCCGGGCCGTACGCACCCTCGCCGCCGCGTTCGCCGACTACCCCGCCACGCGCCACACCGTCGACCC
GGACCGCCACATCGAGCGGGTCACCGAGCTGCAAGAACTCTTCCTCACGCGCGTCGGGCTCGACATCGGC
AAGGTGTGGGTCGCGGACGACGGCGCCGCGGTGGCGGTCTGGACCACGCCGGAGAGCGTCGAAGCGGGGG
CGGTGTTCGCCGAGATCGGCCCGCGCATGGCCGAGTTGAGCGGTTCCCGGCTGGCCGCGCAGCAACAGAT
GGAAGGCCTCCTGGCGCCGCACCGGCCCAAGGAGCCCGCGTGGTTCCTGGCCACCGTCGGCGTCTCGCCC
GACCACCAGGGCAAGGGTCTGGGCAGCGCCGTCGTGCTCCCCGGAGTGGAGGCGGCCGAGCGCGCCGGGG
TGCCCGCCTTCCTGGAGACCTCCGCGCCCCGCAACCTCCCCTTCTACGAGCGGCTCGGCTTCACCGTCAC
CGCCGACGTCGAGGTGCCCGAAGGACCGCGCACCTGGTGCATGACCCGCAAGCCCGGTGCCTGACGCCCG
CCCCACGACCCGCAGCGCCCGACCGAAAGGAGCGCACGACCCCATGGCTCCGACCGAAGCCACCCGGGGC
GGCCCCGCCGACCCCGCACCCGCCCCCGAGGCCCACCGACTCTAGTAATAGTAATCAATTACGGGGTCAT
TAGTTCATAGCCCATATATGGAGTTCCGCGTTACATAACTTACGGTAAATGGCCCGCCTGGCTGACCGCC
CAACGACCCCCGCCCATTGACGTCAATAATGACGTATGTTCCCATAGTAACGCCAATAGGGACTTTCCAT
TGACGTCAATGGGTGGAGTATTTACGGTAAACTGCCCACTTGGCAGTACATCAAGTGTATCATATGCCAA
GTACGCCCCCTATTGACGTCAATGACGGTAAATGGCCCGCCTGGCATTATGCCCAGTACATGACCTTATG
GGACTTTCCTACTTGGCAGTACATCTACGTATTAGTCATCGCTATTACCATGGTGATGCGGTTTTGGCAG
TACATCAATGGGCGTGGATAGCGGTTTGACTCACGGGGATTTCCAAGTCTCCACCCCATTGACGTCAATG
GGAGTTTGTTTTGGCACCAAAATCAACGGGACTTTCCAAAATGTCGTAACAACTCCGCCCCATTGACGCA
AATGGGCGGTAGGCGTGTACGGTGGGAGGTCTATATAAGCAGAGCTGGTTTAGTGAACCGTCAGATCCGC
TAGCGCTACCGGACTCAGATCTGGGCCCATAAAGCTTATACGAATTCACCATGAGCTGCAACGGAGGCTC
CCACCCGCGGATCAACACTCTGGGCCGCATGATCCGCGCCGAGTCTGGCCCGGACCTGCGCTACGAGGTG
ACCAGCGGCGGCGGGGGCACCAGCAGGATGTACTATTCTCGGCGCGGCGTGATCACCGACCAGAACTCGG
ACGGCTACTGTCAAACCGGCACGATGTCCAGGCACCAGAACCAGAACACCATCCAGGAGCTGCTGCAGAA
CTGCTCCGACTGCTTGATGCGAGCAGAGCTCATCGTGCAGCCTGAATTGAAGTATGGAGATGGAATACAA
CTGACTCGGAGTCGAGAATTGGATGAGTGTTTTGCCCAGGCCAATGACCAAATGGAAATCCTCGACAGCT
TGATCAGAGAGATGCGGCAGATGGGCCAGCCCTGTGATGCTTACCAGAAAAGGCTTCTTCAGCTCCAAGA
GCAAATGCGAGCCCTTTATAAAGCCATCAGTGTCCCACGAGTCCGCAGGGCCAGCTCCAAGGGTGGTGGA
GGCTACACTTGTCAGAGTGGCTCTGGCTGGGATGAGTTCACCAAACATGTCACCAGTGAATGTTTGGGGT
GGATGAGGCAGCAAAGGGCGGAGATGGACATGGTGGCCTGGGGTGTGGACCTGGCCTCAGTGGAGCAGCA
CATTAACAGCCACCGGGGCATCCACAACTCCATCGGCGACTATCGCTGGCAGCTGGACAAAATCAAAGCC
GACCTGCGCGAGAAATCTGCGATCTACCAGTTGGAGGAGGAGTATGAAAACCTGCTGAAAGCGTCCTTTG
AGAGGATGGATCACCTGCGACAGCTGCAGAACATCATTCAGGCCACGTCCAGGGAGATCATGTGGATCAA
TGACTGCGAGGAGGAGGAGCTGCTGTACGACTGGAGCGACAAGAACACCAACATCGCTCAGAAACAGGAG
GCCTTCTCCATACGCATGAGTCAACTGGAAGTTAAAGAAAAAGAGCTCAATAAGCTGAAACAAGAAAGTG
ACCAACTTGTCCTCAATCAGCATCCAGCTTCAGACAAAATTGAGGCCTATATGGACACTCTGCAGACGCA
GTGGAGTTGGATTCTTCAGATCACCAAGTGCATTGATGTTCATCTGAAAGAAAATGCTGCCTACTTTCAG
TTTTTTGAAGAGGCGCAGTCTACTGAAGCATACCTGAAGGGGCTCCAGGACTCCATCAGGAAGAAGTACC
CCTGCGACAAGAACATGCCCCTGCAGCACCTGCTGGAACAGATCAAGGAGCTGGAGAAAGAACGAGAGAA
AATCCTTGAATACAAGCGTCAGGTGCAGAACTTGGTAAACAAGTCTAAGAAGATTGTACAGCTGAAGCCT
CGTAACCCAGACTACAGAAGCAATAAACCCATTATTCTCAGAGCTCTCTGTGACTACAAACAAGATCAGA
AAATCGTGCATAAGGGGGATGAGTGTATCCTGAAGGACAACAACGAGCGCAGCAAGTGGTACGTGACGGG
CCCGGGAGGCGTTGACATGCTTGTTCCCTCTGTGGGGCTGATCATCCCTCCTCCGAACCCACTGGCCGTG
GACCTCTCTTGCAAGATTGAGCAGTACTACGAAGCCATCTTGGCTCTGTGGAACCAGCTCTACATCAACA
TGAAGAGCCTGGTGTCCTGGCACTACTGCATGATTGACATAGAGAAGATCAGGGCCATGACAATCGCCAA
GCTGAAAACAATGCGGCAGGAAGATTACATGAAGACGATAGCCGACCTTGAGTTACATTACCAAGAGTTC
ATCAGAAATAGCCAAGGCTCAGAGATGTTTGGAGATGATGACAAGCGGAAAATACAGTCTCAGTTCACCG
ATGCCCAGAAGCATTACCAGACCCTGGTCATTCAGCTCCCTGGCTATCCCCAGCACCAGACAGTGACCAC
AACTGAAATCACTCATCATGGAACCTGCCAAGATGTCAACCATAATAAAGTAATTGAAACCAACAGAGAA
AATGACAAGCAAGAAACATGGATGCTGATGGAGCTGCAGAAGATTCGCAGGCAGATAGAGCACTGCGAGG
GCAGGATGACTCTCAAAAACCTCCCTCTAGCAGACCAGGGGTCTTCTCACCACATCACAGTGAAAATTAA
CGAGCTTAAGAGTGTGCAGAATGATTCACAAGCAATTGCTGAGGTTCTCAACCAGCTTAAAGATATGCTT
GCCAACTTCAGAGGTTCTGAAAAGTACTGCTATTTACAGAATGAAGTATTTGGACTATTTCAGAAACTGG
AAAATATCAATGGTGTTACAGATGGCTACTTAAATAGCTTATGCACAGTAAGGGCACTGCTCCAGGCTAT
TCTCCAAACAGAAGACATGTTAAAGGTTTATGAAGCCAGGCTCACTGAGGAGGAAACTGTCTGCCTGGAC
CTGGATAAAGTGGAAGCTTACCGCTGTGGACTGAAGAAAATAAAAAATGACTTGAACTTGAAGAAGTCGT
TGTTGGCCACTATGAAGACAGAACTACAGAAAGCCCAGCAGATCCACTCTCAGACTTCACAGCAGTATCC
ACTTTATGATCTGGACTTGGGCAAGTTCGGTGAAAAAGTCACACAGCTGACAGACCGCTGGCAAAGGATA
GATAAACAGATCGACTTTAGATTATGGGACCTGGAGAAACAAATCAAGCAATTGAGGAATTATCGTGATA
ACTATCAGGCTTTCTGCAAGTGGCTCTATGATGCTAAACGCCGCCAGGATTCCTTAGAATCCATGAAATT
TGGAGATTCCAACACAGTCATGCGGTTTTTGAATGAGCAGAAGAACTTGCACAGTGAAATATCTGGCAAA
CGAGACAAATCAGAGGAAGTACAAAAAATTGCTGAACTTTGCGCCAATTCAATTAAGGATTATGAGCTCC
AGCTGGCCTCATACACCTCAGGACTGGAAACTCTGCTGAACATACCTATCAAGAGGACCATGATTCAGTC
CCCTTCTGGGGTGATTCTGCAAGAGGCTGCAGATGTTCATGCTCGGTACATTGAACTACTTACAAGATCT
GGAGACTATTACAGGTTCTTAAGTGAGATGCTGAAGAGTTTGGAAGATCTGAAGCTGAAAAATACCAAGA
TCGAAGTTTTGGAAGAGGAGCTCAGACTGGCCCGAGATGCCAACTCGGAAAACTGTAATAAGAACAAATT
CCTGGATCAGAACCTGCAGAAATACCAGGCAGAGTGTTCCCAGTTCAAAGCGAAGCTTGCGAGCCTGGAG
GAGCTGAAGAGACAGGCTGAGCTGGATGGGAAGTCGGCTAAGCAAAATCTAGACAAGTGCTACGGCCAAA
TAAAAGAACTCAATGAGAAGATCACCCGACTGACTTATGAGATTGAAGATGAAAAGAGAAGAAGAAAATC
TGTGGAAGACAGATTTGACCAACAGAAGAATGACTATGACCAACTGCAGAAAGCAAGGCAATGTGAAAAG
GAGAACCTTGGTTGGCAGAAATTAGAGTCTGAGAAAGCCATCAAGGAGAAGGAGTACGAGATTGAAAGGT
TGAGGGTTCTACTGCAGGAAGAAGGCACCCGGAAGAGAGAATATGAAAATGAGCTGGCAAAGGCATCTAA
TAGGATTCAGGAATCAAAGAATCAGTGTACTCAGGTGGTACAGGAAAGAGAGAGCCTTCTGGTGAAAATC
AAAGTCCTGGAGCAAGACAAGGCAAGGCTGCAGAGGCTGGAGGATGAGCTGAATCGTGCAAAATCAACTC
TAGAGGCAGAAACCAGGGTGAAACAGCGCCTGGAGTGTGAGAAACAGCAAATTCAGAATGACCTGAATCA
GTGGAAGACTCAATATTCCCGCAAGGAGGAGGCTATTAGGAAGATAGAATCGGAAAGAGAAAAGAGTGAG
AGAGAGAAGAACAGTCTTAGGAGTGAGATCGAAAGACTCCAAGCAGAGATCAAGAGAATTGAAGAGAGGT
GCAGGCGTAAGCTGGAGGATTCTACCAGGGAGACACAGTCACAGTTAGAAACAGAACGCTCCCGATATCA
GAGGGAGATTGATAAACTCAGACAGCGCCCATATGGGTCCCATCGAGAGGTCGAGATGGTGAGCAAAGGC
GAAGAGCTGTTCACCGGCGTGGTGCCCATCCTGGTGGAGCTGGACGGCGACGTGAACGGCCACAAGTTCA
GCGTGAGCGGCGAGGGCGAGGGCGACGCCACCTACGGCAAGCTGACCCTGAAGCTGCTGTGCACCACCGG
CAAGCTGCCCGTGCCCTGGCCCACCCTGGTGACCACCCTGGGCGGCGGCGTGCAGTGCTTCGCCCGGTAC
CCCGACCACATGAAGCAGCACGACTTCTTCAAGAGCGCCATGCCCGAGGGCTACGTGCAGGAGCGGACCA
TCTTCTTCAAGGACGACGGCAACTACAAGACCCGGGCCGAGGTGAAGTTCGAGGGCGACACCCTGGTGAA
CCGGATCGAGCTGAAGGGCATCGACTTCAAGGAGGACGGCAACATCCTGGGCCACAAGCTGGAGTACAAC
TACAACAGCCACAACGTGTACATCACCGCCGACAAGCAGAAGAACGGCATCAAGGCCAACTTCAAGATCC
GGCACAACATCGAGGACGGCGGCGTGCAGCTGGCCGACCACTACCAGCAGAACACCCCCATCGGCGACGG
CCCCGTGCTGCTGCCCGACAACCACTACCTGAGCTACCAGAGCGCCCTGTTCAAGGACCCCAACGAGAAG
CGGGACCACATGGTGCTGCTGGAGTTCCTGACCGCCGCCGGATCCGGGCCAGGTGGAGCAGGGCCAGGTG
GTGCAGGGCCAGGTGGTGCAGGGCCAGGTGGTGCAGGGCCCGGTGGTGCAGGTCCAGGTGGTGCAGGTCC
AGGTGGTGCTGGTCCAGGTGGTGCTGGATCCATGGTGAGCAAGGGCGAGGAGGATAACATGGCCATCATC
AAGGAGTTCATGCGCTTCAAGGTGCACATGGAGGGCTCCGTGAACGGCCACGAGTTCGAGATCGAGGGCG
AGGGCGAGGGCCGCCCCTACGAGGGCACCCAGACCGCCAAGCTGAAGGTGACCAAGGGTGGCCCCCTGCC
CTTCGCCTGGGACATCCTGTCCCCTCAGTTCATGTACGGCTCCAAGGCCTACGTGAAGCACCCCGCCGAC
ATCCCCGACTACTTGAAGCTGTCCTTCCCCGAGGGCTTCAAGTGGGAGCGCGTGATGAACTTCGAGGACG
GCGGCGTGGTGACCGTGACCCAGGACTCCTCCCTGCAGGACGGCGAGTTCATCTACAAGGTGAAGCTGCG
CGGCACCAACTTCCCCTCCGACGGCCCCGTAATGCAGAAGAAGACCATGGGCTGGGAGGCCTCCTCCGAG
CGGATGTACCCCGAGGACGGCGCCCTGAAGGGCGAGATCAAGCAGAGGCTGAAGCTGAAGGACGGCGGCC
ACTACGACGCTGAGGTCAAGACCACCTACAAGGCCAAGAAGCCCGTGCAGCTGCCCGGCGCCTACAACGT
CAACATCAAGTTGGACATCACCTCCCACAACGAGGACTACACCATCGTGGAACAGTACGAACGCGCCGAG
GGCCGCCACTCCACCGGCGGCATGGACGAGCTGTACAAGTAAGGCGGCCGCCTATACATCGATAAAATAA
AAGATTTTATTTAGTCTCCAGAAAAAGGGGGGAATGAAAGACCCCACCTGTAGGTTTGGCAAGCTAGCTT
AAGTAACGCCATTTTGCAAGGCATGGAAAAATACATAACTGAGAATAGAGAAGTTCAGATCAAGGTCAGG
AACAGATGGAACAGCTGAATATGGGCCAAACAGGATATCTGTGGTAAGCAGTTCCTGCCCCGGCTCAGGG
CCAAGAACAGATGGAACAGCTGAATATGGGCCAAACAGGATATCTGTGGTAAGCAGTTCCTGCCCCGGCT
CAGGGCCAAGAACAGATGGTCCCCAGATGCGGTCCAGCCCTCAGCAGTTTCTAGAGAACCATCAGATGTT
TCCAGGGTGCCCCAAGGACCTGAAATGACCCTGTGCCTTATTTGAACTAACCAATCAGTTCGCTTCTCGC
TTCTGTTCGCGCGCTTCTGCTCCCCGAGCTCAATAAAAGAGCCCACAACCCCTCACTCGGGGCGCCAGTC
CTCCGATTGACTGAGTCGCCCGGGTACCCGTGTATCCAATAAACCCTCTTGCAGTTGCATCCGACTTGTG
GTCTCGCTGTTCCTTGGGAGGGTCTCCTCTGAGTGATTGACTACCCGTCAGCGGGGGTCTTTCATTTGGG
GGCTCGTCCGGGATCGGGAGACCCCTGCCCAGGGACCACCGACCCACCACCGGGAGGTAAGCTGGCTGCC
TCGCGCGTTTCGGTGATGACGGTGAAAACCTCTGACACATGCAGCTCCCGGAGACGGTCACAGCTTGTCT
GTAAGCGGATGCCGGGAGCAGACAAGCCCGTCAGGGCGCGTCAGCGGGTGTTGGCGGGTGTCGGGGCGCA
GCCATGACCCAGTCACGTAGCGATAGCGGAGTGTACTGATAACTTCGTATAATGTATGCTATACGAAGTT
ATTAGGTCTGAAGAGGAGTTTACGTCCAGCCAAGCTAGGGCCGCGATCCGGAACCCTTAATATAACTTCG
TATAATGTATGCTATACGAAGTTATCAGTACTGGCTTAACTATGCGGCATCAGAGCAGATTGTACTGAGA
GTGCACCATATGCGGTGTGAAATACCGCACAGATGCGTAAGGAGAAAATACCGCATCAGGCGCTCTTCCG
CTTCCTCGCTCACTGACTCGCTGCGCTCGGTCGTTCGGCTGCGGCGAGCGGTATCAGCTCACTCAAAGGC
GGTAATACGGTTATCCACAGAATCAGGGGATAACGCAGGAAAGAACATGTGAGCAAAAGGCCAGCAAAAG
GCCAGGAACCGTAAAAAGGCCGCGTTGCTGGCGTTTTTCCATAGGCTCCGCCCCCCTGACGAGCATCACA
AAAATCGACGCTCAAGTCAGAGGTGGCGAAACCCGACAGGACTATAAAGATACCAGGCGTTTCCCCCTGG
AAGCTCCCTCGTGCGCTCTCCTGTTCCGACCCTGCCGCTTACCGGATACCTGTCCGCCTTTCTCCCTTCG
GGAAGCGTGGCGCTTTCTCATAGCTCACGCTGTAGGTATCTCAGTTCGGTGTAGGTCGTTCGCTCCAAGC
TGGGCTGTGTGCACGAACCCCCCGTTCAGCCCGACCGCTGCGCCTTATCCGGTAACTATCGTCTTGAGTC
CAACCCGGTAAGACACGACTTATCGCCACTGGCAGCAGCCACTGGTAACAGGATTAGCAGAGCGAGGTAT
GTAGGCGGTGCTACAGAGTTCTTGAAGTGGTGGCCTAACTACGGCTACACTAGAAGGACAGTATTTGGTA
TCTGCGCTCTGCTGAAGCCAGTTACCTTCGGAAAAAGAGTTGGTAGCTCTTGATCCGGCAAACAAACCAC
CGCTGGTAGCGGTGGTTTTTTTGTTTGCAAGCAGCAGATTACGCGCAGAAAAAAAGGATCTCAAGAAGAT
CCTTTGATCTTTTCTACGGGGTCTGACGCTCAGTGGAACGAAAACTCACGTTAAGGGATTTTGGTCATGA
GATTATCAAAAAGGATCTTCACCTAGATCCTTTTAAATTAAAAATGAAGTTTTAAATCAATCTAAAGTAT
ATATGAGTAAACTTGGTCTGACAGTTACCAATGCTTAATCAGTGAGGCACCTATCTCAGCGATCTGTCTA
TTTCGTTCATCCATAGTTGCCTGACTCCCCGTCGTGTAGATAACTACGATACGGGAGGGCTTACCATCTG
GCCCCAGTGCTGCAATGATACCGCGAGACCCACGCTCACCGGCTCCAGATTTATCAGCAATAAACCAGCC
AGCCGGAAGGGCCGAGCGCAGAAGTGGTCCTGCAACTTTATCCGCCTCCATCCAGTCTATTAATTGTTGC
CGGGAAGCTAGAGTAAGTAGTTCGCCAGTTAATAGTTTGCGCAACGTTGTTGCCATTGCTGCAGGCATCG
TGGTGTCACGCTCGTCGTTTGGTATGGCTTCATTCAGCTCCGGTTCCCAACGATCAAGGCGAGTTACATG
ATCCCCCATGTTGTGCAAAAAAGCGGTTAGCTCCTTCGGTCCTCCGATCGTTGTCAGAAGTAAGTTGGCC
GCAGTGTTATCACTCATGGTTATGGCAGCACTGCATAATTCTCTTACTGTCATGCCATCCGTAAGATGCT
TTTCTGTGACTGGTGAGTACTCAACCAAGTCATTCTGAGAATAGTGTATGCGGCGACCGAGTTGCTCTTG
CCCGGCGTCAACACGGGATAATACCGCGCCACATAGCAGAACTTTAAAAGTGCTCATCATTGGAAAACGT
TCTTCGGGGCGAAAACTCTCAAGGATCTTACCGCTGTTGAGATCCAGTTCGATGTAACCCACTCGTGCAC
CCAACTGATCTTCAGCATCTTTTACTTTCACCAGCGTTTCTGGGTGAGCAAAAACAGGAAGGCAAAATGC
CGCAAAAAAGGGAATAAGGGCGACACGGAAATGTTGAATACTCATACTCTTCCTTTTTCAATATTATTGA
AGCATTTATCAGGGTTATTGTCTCATGAGCGGATACATATTTGAATGTATTTAGAAAAATAAACAAATAG
GGGTTCCGCGCACATTTCCCCGAAAAGTGCCACCTGACGTCTAAGAAACCATTATTATCATGACATTAAC
CTATAAAAATAGGCGTATCACGAGGCCCTTTCGTCTTCAAGAATTGCTAGCAATTGCTAGCAATTGCTAG
CAATTCATACCAGATCACCGAAAACTGTCCTCCAAATGTGTCCCCCTCACACTCCCAAATTCGCGGGCTT
CTGCCTCTTAGACCACTCTACCCTATTCCCCACACTCACCGGAGCCAAAGCCGCGGCCCTTCCGTTTCTT
TGCT
Features (pLannotate 1.2.2; 24 found; start..end, strand, type, name):
      3..110     +  LTR            3' LTR (ΔU3) (fragment): self-inactivating 3' long terminal repeat (LTR) from Moloney murine leukemia virus
    127..184     +  LTR            LTR (fragment): long terminal repeat from Moloney murine leukemia virus
    198..261     +  LTR            LTR (fragment): long terminal repeat from Moloney murine leukemia virus
    414..589     +  LTR            5' LTR (truncated): truncated long terminal repeat from Moloney murine sarcoma virus
    711..985     +  misc_feature   MESV Ψ (fragment): packaging signal of murine embryonic stem cell virus
   1052..1468    +  CDS            gag (truncated): truncated Moloney murine leukemia virus (MMLV) gag gene lacking the start codon
   1474..1491    +  misc_feature   MCS (fragment): pBluescript multiple cloning site
   1565..2164    +  CDS            PuroR: puromycin N-acetyltransferase; pac from Streptomyces alboniger; confers resistance to puromycin
   2214..2279    +  CDS            dmpM (fragment): DMPM_STRAD - Protein inferred from homology: Swiss-Prot protein existence level 3. From Streptomyces alboniger.
   2339..2642    +  enhancer       CMV enhancer: human cytomegalovirus immediate early enhancer
   2643..2846    +  promoter       CMV promoter: human cytomegalovirus (CMV) immediate early promoter
   2869..2892    +  misc_feature   MCS (fragment): multiple cloning site
   2921..6985    +  CDS            DSP (fragment): DESP_HUMAN - Experimental evidence at protein level: Swiss-Prot protein existence level 1. Major high molecular weight protein of desmosomes. Involved in the organization of the desmosomal cadherin-plakoglobin complexes into discrete plasma membrane domains and in the anchoring of intermediate filaments to the desmosomes. From Homo sapiens (Human).
   6986..7672    +  CDS            YPet: YPet is a basic (constitutively fluorescent) yellow fluorescent protein published in 2005, derived from Aequorea victoria. It has moderate acid sensitivity.
   7802..8509    +  CDS            mCherry: mCherry is a basic (constitutively fluorescent) red fluorescent protein published in 2004, derived from Discosoma sp.. It is reported to be a very rapidly-maturing monomer with low acid sensitivity.
   8573..9166    +  LTR            LTR: long terminal repeat from Moloney murine leukemia virus
   9235..9275    +  CDS            rop (fragment): Rop protein, which maintains plasmids at low copy number; rop
   9377..9415    +  misc_feature   bom (fragment): basis of mobility region from pBR322
   9419..9452    -  protein_bind   loxP: Cre-mediated recombination occurs in the 8-bp core sequence (GCATACAT). Cre recombinase
   9512..9545    -  protein_bind   loxP: Cre-mediated recombination occurs in the 8-bp core sequence (GCATACAT). Cre recombinase
   9549..9650    +  misc_feature   bom (fragment): basis of mobility region from pBR322
   9836..10424   -  rep_origin     ori: high-copy-number ColE1/pMB1/pBR322/pUC origin of replication
  10595..11455   -  CDS            AmpR: β-lactamase; bla; confers resistance to ampicillin, carbenicillin, and related antibiotics
  11456..11560   -  promoter       AmpR promoter: bla
