[The description below was written by a language model from this plasmid's Addgene catalogue record and pLannotate feature annotations shown in this document.]
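Description:
Desmoplakin II acceptor only control (F40-based no force control) is an 11.8 kb retroviral mammalian expression plasmid built on the Clontech pLPCX backbone with a modified multiple cloning site. The vector carries Moloney murine leukemia/sarcoma virus-derived long terminal repeats, a Ψ packaging signal and a truncated gag segment, so the region between the LTRs can be packaged into retroviral particles and integrated into target cells. Within that region, a puromycin N-acetyltransferase gene provides selection of transduced or transfected mammalian cells. It is followed by an internal CMV enhancer/promoter that drives the insert. In bacteria the plasmid is maintained through a ColE1/pMB1-type origin and ampicillin resistance, and the record lists it as low copy. The annotation also detects two loxP sites among pBR322-derived fragments in the bacterial backbone, outside the proviral cassette. Their purpose is not stated.

The payload is human desmoplakin II truncated after residue 1353 and fused at its C terminus to a tension sensor module, in which YPet(short) and mCherry are joined by the F40 linker peptide. Because the module sits at the end of the truncated protein rather than between two load-bearing parts, it cannot be stretched, and this makes the construct a no-force reference. A Y67G substitution in YPet prevents chromophore formation, leaving mCherry as the only fluorescent component. The tag field of the record mentions an mCherry Y72L change, which conflicts with the acceptor-only design described elsewhere. Co-expressing this construct with the matching donor-only control lets users measure intermolecular FRET between neighbouring molecules in desmosomes, a correction needed when interpreting FRET readings from the desmoplakin tension sensors.
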