Addgene plasmid #118720: Desmoplakin II acceptor only control (F40-based no force control)
Purpose: The acceptor (mCherry) only control for the no force control of the F40-based human desmoplakin II tension sensor can be co-expressed with the donor only control to determine intermolecular FRET.
Depositing lab: Carsten Grashoff. Depositing organization: Max Planck Institute of Biochemistry. Publication: Mechanical loading of desmosomes depends on the magnitude and orientation of external stress. Price AJ, Cost AL, Ungewiss H, Waschke J, Dunn AR, Grashoff C. Nat Commun. 2018 Dec 11;9(1):5284. doi: 10.1038/s41467-018-07523-0. PubMed 30538252.
Backbone
  Vector backbone: pLPCX
  Backbone manufacturer: Clontech
  Backbone size w/o insert (bp): 6265
  Total vector size (bp): 11834
  Modifications to backbone: modified multiple cloning site
  Vector type: Mammalian Expression, Retroviral
  Selectable markers: Puromycin
Growth in bacteria
  Bacterial resistance: Ampicillin, 100 μg/mL
  Growth temperature: 37°C
  Growth strain: NEB Stable
  Copy number: Low Copy
Gene/Insert
  Gene/Insert name: human Desmoplakin II (1-1353)-[YPet(short)(Y67G)-F40-mCherry] (alt names: Desmoplakin II acceptor only control for F40-based no force control; DPII-tr (dYF40C))
  Species: H. sapiens (human)
  Insert size (bp): 5589
  Mutation: truncation after aa1353; Y67G mutation in YPet(short) to disrupt chromophore formation
  GenBank ID: NM_001008844.1
  Entrez Gene: DSP (a.k.a. DCWHKTA, DP)
  Promoter: CMV
  Tag / fusion protein: YPet(short)-F40-mCherry(Y72L) (C terminal on insert)
  Cloning method: Gibson Cloning
  Sequencing primers: 5′ AGCTcGTTTAGTGAACCGTCAGATC; 3′ ACCTACAGGTGGGGTCTTTCATTCCC
Resource information
  A portion of this plasmid was derived from a plasmid made by: Desmoplakin I-GFP (Addgene, #32227) from Kathleen Green used as a template for Desmoplakin II and F40-based tension sensor module (Addgene, #101252) from Carsten Grashoff
Terms and licenses: Academic/Nonprofit Terms; Industry Terms: Not Available to Industry
How to cite: Desmoplakin II acceptor only control (F40-based no force control) was a gift from Carsten Grashoff (Addgene plasmid # 118720 ; http://n2t.net/addgene:118720 ; RRID:Addgene_118720)
